>Addgene plasmid #102896 | pCXLE-dCas9VPP300-T2A-GFP-shP53 | depositor full sequence | sequence record 194734 | pCXLE-dCas9VPP300-T2A-GFP-shP53 sequence 18116 bps
GTCGACATTGATTATTGACTAGTTATTAATAGTAATCAATTACGGGGTCATTAGTTCATAGCCCATATAT
GGAGTTCCGCGTTACATAACTTACGGTAAATGGCCCGCCTGGCTGACCGCCCAACGACCCCCGCCCATTG
ACGTCAATAATGACGTATGTTCCCATAGTAACGCCAATAGGGACTTTCCATTGACGTCAATGGGTGGAGT
ATTTACGGTAAACTGCCCACTTGGCAGTACATCAAGTGTATCATATGCCAAGTACGCCCCCTATTGACGT
CAATGACGGTAAATGGCCCGCCTGGCATTATGCCCAGTACATGACCTTATGGGACTTTCCTACTTGGCAG
TACATCTACGTATTAGTCATCGCTATTACCATGGTCGAGGTGAGCCCCACGTTCTGCTTCACTCTCCCCA
TCTCCCCCCCCTCCCCACCCCCAATTTTGTATTTATTTATTTTTTAATTATTTTGTGCAGCGATGGGGGC
GGGGGGGGGGGGGGGGCGCGCGCCAGGCGGGGCGGGGCGGGGCGAGGGGCGGGGCGGGCGAGGCGGAGAG
GTGCGGCGGCAGCCAATCAGAGCGGCGCGCTCCGAAAGTTTCCTTTTATGGCGAGGCGGCGGCGGCGGCG
GCCCTATAAAAAGCGAAGCGCGCGGCGGGCGGGAGTCGCTGCGCGCTGCCTTCGCCCCGTGCCCCGCTCC
GCCGCCGCCTCGCGCCGCCCGCCCCGGCTCTGACTGACCGCGTTACTCCCACAGGTGAGCGGGCGGGACG
GCCCTTCTCCTCCGGGCTGTAATTAGCGCTTGGTTTAATGACGGCTTGTTTCTTTTCTGTGGCTGCGTGA
AAGCCTTGAGGGGCTCCGGGAGGGCCCTTTGTGCGGGGGGAGCGGCTCGGGGGGTGCGTGCGTGTGTGTG
TGCGTGGGGAGCGCCGCGTGCGGCTCCGCGCTGCCCGGCGGCTGTGAGCGCTGCGGGCGCGGCGCGGGGC
TTTGTGCGCTCCGCAGTGTGCGCGAGGGGAGCGCGGCCGGGGGCGGTGCCCCGCGGTGCGGGGGGGGCTG
CGAGGGGAACAAAGGCTGCGTGCGGGGTGTGTGCGTGGGGGGGTGAGCAGGGGGTGTGGGCGCGTCGGTC
GGGCTGCAACCCCCCCTGCACCCCCCTCCCCGAGTTGCTGAGCACGGCCCGGCTTCGGGTGCGGGGCTCC
GTACGGGGCGTGGCGCGGGGCTCGCCGTGCCGGGCGGGGGGTGGCGGCAGGTGGGGGTGCCGGGCGGGGC
GGGGCCGCCTCGGGCCGGGGAGGGCTCGGGGGAGGGGCGCGGCGGCCCCCGGAGCGCCGGCGGCTGTCGA
GGCGCGGCGAGCCGCAGCCATTGCCTTTTATGGTAATCGTGCGAGAGGGCGCAGGGACTTCCTTTGTCCC
AAATCTGTGCGGAGCCGAAATCTGGGAGGCGCCGCCGCACCCCCTCTAGCGGGCGCGGGGCGAAGCGGTG
CGGCGCCGGCAGGAAGGAAATGGGCGGGGAGGGCCTTCGTGCGTCGCCGCGCCGCCGTCCCCTTCTCCCT
CTCCAGCCTCGGGGCTGTCCGCGGGGGGACGGCTGCCTTCGGGGGGGACGGGGCAGGGCGGGGTTCGGCT
TCTGGCGTGTGACCGGCGGCTCTAGAGCCTCTGCTAACCATGTTCATGCCTTCTTCTTTTTCCTACAGCT
CCTGGGCAACGTGCTGGTTATTGTGCTGTCTCATCATTTTGGCAAAGAATTCCTCGACCGGTGCCACCAT
GTACCCATACGATGTTCCAGATTACGCTTCGCCGAAGAAAAAGCGCAAGGTCGAAGCGTCCGACAAGAAG
TACAGCATCGGCCTGGCCATCGGCACCAACTCTGTGGGCTGGGCCGTGATCACCGACGAGTACAAGGTGC
CCAGCAAGAAATTCAAGGTGCTGGGCAACACCGACCGGCACAGCATCAAGAAGAACCTGATCGGAGCCCT
GCTGTTCGACAGCGGCGAAACAGCCGAGGCCACCCGGCTGAAGAGAACCGCCAGAAGAAGATACACCAGA
CGGAAGAACCGGATCTGCTATCTGCAAGAGATCTTCAGCAACGAGATGGCCAAGGTGGACGACAGCTTCT
TCCACAGACTGGAAGAGTCCTTCCTGGTGGAAGAGGATAAGAAGCACGAGCGGCACCCCATCTTCGGCAA
CATCGTGGACGAGGTGGCCTACCACGAGAAGTACCCCACCATCTACCACCTGAGAAAGAAACTGGTGGAC
AGCACCGACAAGGCCGACCTGCGGCTGATCTATCTGGCCCTGGCCCACATGATCAAGTTCCGGGGCCACT
TCCTGATCGAGGGCGACCTGAACCCCGACAACAGCGACGTGGACAAGCTGTTCATCCAGCTGGTGCAGAC
CTACAACCAGCTGTTCGAGGAAAACCCCATCAACGCCAGCGGCGTGGACGCCAAGGCCATCCTGTCTGCC
AGACTGAGCAAGAGCAGACGGCTGGAAAATCTGATCGCCCAGCTGCCCGGCGAGAAGAAGAATGGCCTGT
TCGGCAACCTGATTGCCCTGAGCCTGGGCCTGACCCCCAACTTCAAGAGCAACTTCGACCTGGCCGAGGA
TGCCAAACTGCAGCTGAGCAAGGACACCTACGACGACGACCTGGACAACCTGCTGGCCCAGATCGGCGAC
CAGTACGCCGACCTGTTTCTGGCCGCCAAGAACCTGTCCGACGCCATCCTGCTGAGCGACATCCTGAGAG
TGAACACCGAGATCACCAAGGCCCCCCTGAGCGCCTCTATGATCAAGAGATACGACGAGCACCACCAGGA
CCTGACCCTGCTGAAAGCTCTCGTGCGGCAGCAGCTGCCTGAGAAGTACAAAGAGATTTTCTTCGACCAG
AGCAAGAACGGCTACGCCGGCTACATTGACGGCGGAGCCAGCCAGGAAGAGTTCTACAAGTTCATCAAGC
CCATCCTGGAAAAGATGGACGGCACCGAGGAACTGCTCGTGAAGCTGAACAGAGAGGACCTGCTGCGGAA
GCAGCGGACCTTCGACAACGGCAGCATCCCCCACCAGATCCACCTGGGAGAGCTGCACGCCATTCTGCGG
CGGCAGGAAGATTTTTACCCATTCCTGAAGGACAACCGGGAAAAGATCGAGAAGATCCTGACCTTCCGCA
TCCCCTACTACGTGGGCCCTCTGGCCAGGGGAAACAGCAGATTCGCCTGGATGACCAGAAAGAGCGAGGA
AACCATCACCCCCTGGAACTTCGAGGAAGTGGTGGACAAGGGCGCTTCCGCCCAGAGCTTCATCGAGCGG
ATGACCAACTTCGATAAGAACCTGCCCAACGAGAAGGTGCTGCCCAAGCACAGCCTGCTGTACGAGTACT
TCACCGTGTATAACGAGCTGACCAAAGTGAAATACGTGACCGAGGGAATGAGAAAGCCCGCCTTCCTGAG
CGGCGAGCAGAAAAAGGCCATCGTGGACCTGCTGTTCAAGACCAACCGGAAAGTGACCGTGAAGCAGCTG
AAAGAGGACTACTTCAAGAAAATCGAGTGCTTCGACTCCGTGGAAATCTCCGGCGTGGAAGATCGGTTCA
ACGCCTCCCTGGGCACATACCACGATCTGCTGAAAATTATCAAGGACAAGGACTTCCTGGACAATGAGGA
AAACGAGGACATTCTGGAAGATATCGTGCTGACCCTGACACTGTTTGAGGACAGAGAGATGATCGAGGAA
CGGCTGAAAACCTATGCCCACCTGTTCGACGACAAAGTGATGAAGCAGCTGAAGCGGCGGAGATACACCG
GCTGGGGCAGGCTGAGCCGGAAGCTGATCAACGGCATCCGGGACAAGCAGTCCGGCAAGACAATCCTGGA
TTTCCTGAAGTCCGACGGCTTCGCCAACAGAAACTTCATGCAGCTGATCCACGACGACAGCCTGACCTTT
AAAGAGGACATCCAGAAAGCCCAGGTGTCCGGCCAGGGCGATAGCCTGCACGAGCACATTGCCAATCTGG
CCGGCAGCCCCGCCATTAAGAAGGGCATCCTGCAGACAGTGAAGGTGGTGGACGAGCTCGTGAAAGTGAT
GGGCCGGCACAAGCCCGAGAACATCGTGATCGAAATGGCCAGAGAGAACCAGACCACCCAGAAGGGACAG
AAGAACAGCCGCGAGAGAATGAAGCGGATCGAAGAGGGCATCAAAGAGCTGGGCAGCCAGATCCTGAAAG
AACACCCCGTGGAAAACACCCAGCTGCAGAACGAGAAGCTGTACCTGTACTACCTGCAGAATGGGCGGGA
TATGTACGTGGACCAGGAACTGGACATCAACCGGCTGTCCGACTACGATGTCGACGCCATCGTGCCTCAG
AGCTTTCTGAAGGACGACTCCATCGACAACAAGGTGCTGACCAGAAGCGACAAGAACCGGGGCAAGAGCG
ACAACGTGCCCTCCGAAGAGGTCGTGAAGAAGATGAAGAACTACTGGCGGCAGCTGCTGAACGCCAAGCT
GATTACCCAGAGAAAGTTCGACAATCTGACCAAGGCCGAGAGAGGCGGCCTGAGCGAACTGGATAAGGCC
GGCTTCATCAAGAGACAGCTGGTGGAAACCCGGCAGATCACAAAGCACGTGGCACAGATCCTGGACTCCC
GGATGAACACTAAGTACGACGAGAATGACAAGCTGATCCGGGAAGTGAAAGTGATCACCCTGAAGTCCAA
GCTGGTGTCCGATTTCCGGAAGGATTTCCAGTTTTACAAAGTGCGCGAGATCAACAACTACCACCACGCC
CACGACGCCTACCTGAACGCCGTCGTGGGAACCGCCCTGATCAAAAAGTACCCTAAGCTGGAAAGCGAGT
TCGTGTACGGCGACTACAAGGTGTACGACGTGCGGAAGATGATCGCCAAGAGCGAGCAGGAAATCGGCAA
GGCTACCGCCAAGTACTTCTTCTACAGCAACATCATGAACTTTTTCAAGACCGAGATTACCCTGGCCAAC
GGCGAGATCCGGAAGCGGCCTCTGATCGAGACAAACGGCGAAACCGGGGAGATCGTGTGGGATAAGGGCC
GGGATTTTGCCACCGTGCGGAAAGTGCTGAGCATGCCCCAAGTGAATATCGTGAAAAAGACCGAGGTGCA
GACAGGCGGCTTCAGCAAAGAGTCTATCCTGCCCAAGAGGAACAGCGATAAGCTGATCGCCAGAAAGAAG
GACTGGGACCCTAAGAAGTACGGCGGCTTCGACAGCCCCACCGTGGCCTATTCTGTGCTGGTGGTGGCCA
AAGTGGAAAAGGGCAAGTCCAAGAAACTGAAGAGTGTGAAAGAGCTGCTGGGGATCACCATCATGGAAAG
AAGCAGCTTCGAGAAGAATCCCATCGACTTTCTGGAAGCCAAGGGCTACAAAGAAGTGAAAAAGGACCTG
ATCATCAAGCTGCCTAAGTACTCCCTGTTCGAGCTGGAAAACGGCCGGAAGAGAATGCTGGCCTCTGCCG
GCGAACTGCAGAAGGGAAACGAACTGGCCCTGCCCTCCAAATATGTGAACTTCCTGTACCTGGCCAGCCA
CTATGAGAAGCTGAAGGGCTCCCCCGAGGATAATGAGCAGAAACAGCTGTTTGTGGAACAGCACAAGCAC
TACCTGGACGAGATCATCGAGCAGATCAGCGAGTTCTCCAAGAGAGTGATCCTGGCCGACGCTAATCTGG
ACAAAGTGCTGTCCGCCTACAACAAGCACCGGGATAAGCCCATCAGAGAGCAGGCCGAGAATATCATCCA
CCTGTTTACCCTGACCAATCTGGGAGCCCCTGCCGCCTTCAAGTACTTTGACACCACCATCGACCGGAAG
AGGTACACCAGCACCAAAGAGGTGCTGGACGCCACCCTGATCCACCAGAGCATCACCGGCCTGTACGAGA
CACGGATCGACCTGTCTCAGCTGGGAGGCGACAGCCCCAAGAAGAAGAGAAAGGTGGAGGCCAGCCTCGA
GTGCGAAAGCGGCGGGCCGGCCGACGCCCTTGACGATTTTGACTTAGACATGCTCCCAGCCGATGCCCTT
GACGACTTTGACCTTGATATGCTGCCTGCTGACGCTCTTGACGATTTTGACCTTGACATGCTCCCCGGGT
CACTACCCAGCGCTAGCGTCGAGTGCGAAAGCGGCGGGCCGGCCGACGCCCTTGACGATTTTGACTTAGA
CATGCTCCCAGCCGATGCCCTTGACGACTTTGACCTTGATATGCTGCCTGCTGACGCTCTTGACGATTTT
GACCTTGACATGCTCCCCGGGTCACTACCCAGCGCTAGCGTCGAGTGCGAAAGCGGCGGGCCGGCCGACG
CCCTTGACGATTTTGACTTAGACATGCTCCCAGCCGATGCCCTTGACGACTTTGACCTTGATATGCTGCC
TGCTGACGCTCTTGACGATTTTGACCTTGACATGCTCCCCGGGTCACTACCCAGCGCTAGCGTCGAGTGC
GAAAGCGGCGGGCCGGCCGACGCCCTTGACGATTTTGACTTAGACATGCTCCCAGCCGATGCCCTTGACG
ACTTTGACCTTGATATGCTGCCTGCTGACGCTCTTGACGATTTTGACCTTGACATGCTCCCCGGGTCACT
ACCCAGCGCTAGCGTCGAGTTCGAAGGCAGCGGCGGGATTTTCAAACCAGAAGAACTACGACAGGCACTG
ATGCCAACTTTGGAGGCACTTTACCGTCAGGATCCAGAATCCCTTCCCTTTCGTCAACCTGTGGACCCTC
AGCTTTTAGGAATCCCTGATTACTTTGATATTGTGAAGAGCCCCATGGATCTTTCTACCATTAAGAGGAA
GTTAGACACTGGACAGTATCAGGAGCCCTGGCAGTATGTCGATGATATTTGGCTTATGTTCAATAATGCC
TGGTTATATAACCGGAAAACATCACGGGTATACAAATACTGCTCCAAGCTCTCTGAGGTCTTTGAACAAG
AAATTGACCCAGTGATGCAAAGCCTTGGATACTGTTGTGGCAGAAAGTTGGAGTTCTCTCCACAGACACT
GTGTTGCTACGGCAAACAGTTGTGCACAATACCTCGTGATGCCACTTATTACAGTTACCAGAACAGGTAT
CATTTCTGTGAGAAGTGTTTCAATGAGATCCAAGGGGAGAGCGTTTCTTTGGGGGATGACCCTTCCCAGC
CTCAAACTACAATAAATAAAGAACAATTTTCCAAGAGAAAAAATGACACACTGGATCCTGAACTGTTTGT
TGAATGTACAGAGTGCGGAAGAAAGATGCATCAGATCTGTGTCCTTCACCATGAGATCATCTGGCCTGCT
GGATTCGTCTGTGATGGCTGTTTAAAGAAAAGTGCACGAACTAGGAAAGAAAATAAGTTTTCTGCTAAAA
GGTTGCCATCTACCAGACTTGGCACCTTTCTAGAGAATCGTGTGAATGACTTTCTGAGGCGACAGAATCA
CCCTGAGTCAGGAGAGGTCACTGTTAGAGTAGTTCATGCTTCTGACAAAACCGTGGAAGTAAAACCAGGC
ATGAAAGCAAGGTTTGTGGACAGTGGAGAGATGGCAGAATCCTTTCCATACCGAACCAAAGCCCTCTTTG
CCTTTGAAGAAATTGATGGTGTTGACCTGTGCTTCTTTGGCATGCATGTTCAAGAGTATGGCTCTGACTG
CCCTCCACCCAACCAGAGGAGAGTATACATATCTTACCTCGATAGTGTTCATTTCTTCCGTCCTAAATGC
TTGAGGACTGCAGTCTATCATGAAATCCTAATTGGATATTTAGAATATGTCAAGAAATTAGGTTACACAA
CAGGGCATATTTGGGCATGTCCACCAAGTGAGGGAGATGATTATATCTTCCATTGCCATCCTCCTGACCA
GAAGATACCCAAGCCCAAGCGACTGCAGGAATGGTACAAAAAAATGCTTGACAAGGCTGTATCAGAGCGT
ATTGTCCATGACTACAAGGATATTTTTAAACAAGCTACTGAAGATAGATTAACAAGTGCAAAGGAATTGC
CTTATTTCGAGGGTGATTTCTGGCCCAATGTTCTGGAAGAAAGCATTAAGGAACTGGAACAGGAGGAAGA
AGAGAGAAAACGAGAGGAAAACACCAGCAATGAAAGCACAGATGTGACCAAGGGAGACAGCAAAAATGCT
AAAAAGAAGAATAATAAGAAAACCAGCAAAAATAAGAGCAGCCTGAGTAGGGGCAACAAGAAGAAACCCG
GGATGCCCAATGTATCTAACGACCTCTCACAGAAACTATATGCCACCATGGAGAAGCATAAAGAGGTCTT
CTTTGTGATCCGCCTCATTGCTGGCCCTGCTGCCAACTCCCTGCCTCCCATTGTTGATCCTGATCCTCTC
ATCCCCTGCGATCTGATGGATGGTCGGGATGCGTTTCTCACGCTGGCAAGGGACAAGCACCTGGAGTTCT
CTTCACTCCGAAGAGCCCAGTGGTCCACCATGTGCATGCTGGTGGAGCTGCACACGCAGAGCCAGGACGT
CGACGGCTCCGGAGAGGGCAGAGGAAGTCTGCTAACATGCGGTGACGTCGAGGAGAATCCTGGCCCAATC
GATATGGTGAGCAAGGGCGAGGAGCTGTTCACCGGGGTGGTGCCCATCCTGGTCGAGCTGGACGGCGACG
TAAACGGCCACAAGTTCAGCGTGTCCGGCGAGGGCGAGGGCGATGCCACCTACGGCAAGCTGACCCTGAA
GTTCATCTGCACCACCGGCAAGCTGCCCGTGCCCTGGCCCACCCTCGTGACCACCCTGACCTACGGCGTG
CAGTGCTTCAGCCGCTACCCCGACCACATGAAGCAGCACGACTTCTTCAAGTCCGCCATGCCCGAAGGCT
ACGTCCAGGAGCGCACCATCTTCTTCAAGGACGACGGCAACTACAAGACCCGCGCCGAGGTGAAGTTCGA
GGGCGACACCCTGGTGAACCGCATCGAGCTGAAGGGCATCGACTTCAAGGAGGACGGCAACATCCTGGGG
CACAAGCTGGAGTACAACTACAACAGCCACAACGTCTATATCATGGCCGACAAGCAGAAGAACGGCATCA
AGGTGAACTTCAAGATCCGCCACAACATCGAGGACGGCAGCGTGCAGCTCGCCGACCACTACCAGCAGAA
CACCCCCATCGGCGACGGCCCCGTGCTGCTGCCCGACAACCACTACCTGAGCACCCAGTCCGCCCTGAGC
AAAGACCCCAACGAGAAGCGCGATCACATGGTCCTGCTGGAGTTCGTGACCGCCGCCGGGATCACTCTCG
GCATGGACGAGCTGTACAAGTAATTTAAAGAATTCAAGCTTCGGGGACTAGTCATATGATAATCAACCTC
TGGATTACAAAATTTGTGAAAGATTGACTGGTATTCTTAACTATGTTGCTCCTTTTACGCTATGTGGATA
CGCTGCTTTAATGCCTTTGTATCATGCTATTGCTTCCCGTATGGCTTTCATTTTCTCCTCCTTGTATAAA
TCCTGGTTGCTGTCTCTTTATGAGGAGTTGTGGCCCGTTGTCAGGCAACGTGGCGTGGTGTGCACTGTGT
TTGCTGACGCAACCCCCACTGGTTGGGGCATTGCCACCACCTGTCAGCTCCTTTCCGGGACTTTCGCTTT
CCCCCTCCCTATTGCCACGGCGGAACTCATCGCCGCCTGCCTTGCCCGCTGCTGGACAGGGGCTCGGCTG
TTGGGCACTGACAATTCCGTGGTGTTGTCGGGGAAGCTGACGTCCTTTCCATGGCTGCTCGCCTGTGTTG
CCACCTGGATTCTGCGCGGGACGTCCTTCTGCTACGTCCCTTCGGCCCTCAATCCAGCGGACCTTCCTTC
CCGCGGCCTGCTGCCGGCTCTGCGGCCTCTTCCGCGTCTTCGCCTTCGCCCTCAGACGAGTCGGATCTCC
CTTTGGGCCGCCTCCCCGCATCGGTAAATTCACTCCTCAGGTGCAGGCTGCCTATCAGAAGGTGGTGGCT
GGTGTGGCCAATGCCCTGGCTCACAAATACCACTGAGATCTTTTTCCCTCTGCCAAAAATTATGGGGACA
TCATGAAGCCCCTTGAGCATCTGACTTCTGGCTAATAAAGGAAATTTATTTTCATTGCAATAGTGTGTTG
GAATTTTTTGTGTCTCTCACTCGGAAGGACATATGGGAGGGCAAATCATTTAAAACATCAGAATGAGTAT
TTGGTTTAGAGTTTGGCAACATATGCCCATATGCTGGCTGCCATGAACAAAGGTTGGCTATAAAGAGGTC
ATCAGTATATGAAACAGCCCCCTGCTGTCCATTCCTTATTCCATAGAAAAGCCTTGACTTGAGGTTAGAT
TTTTTTTATATTTTGTTTTGTGTTATTTTTTTCTTTAACATCCCTAAAATTTTCCTTACATGTTTTACTA
GCCAGATTTTTCCTCCTCTCCTGACTACTCCCAGTCATAGCTGTCCCTCTTCTCTTATGGAGATCCCTCG
ACCTGCAGCCCAAGCTTGGCGTAATCATGGTCATAGCTGTTTCCTGTGTGAAATTGTTATCCGCTCACAA
TTCCACACAACATACGAGCCGGAAGCATAAAGTGTAAAGCCTGGGGTGCCTAATGAGTGAGCTAACTCAC
ATTAATTGCGTTGCGCTCACTGCCCGCTTTCCAGTCGGGAAACCTGTCGTGCCAGCGGATCTCAATTCCG
ATCATATTCAATAACCCTTAATATAACTTCGTATAATGTATGCTATACGAAGTTATTAGGTCTGAAGAGG
AGTTTACGTCCAGCCAAGCTTAGGATCAATTCTCATGTTTGACAGCTTATCATCGATAAGCTGATCCTCA
CAGGCCGCACCCAGCTTTTCTTCCGTTGCCCCAGTAGCATCTCTGTCTGGTGACCTTGAAGAGGAAGAGG
AGGGGTCCCGAGAATCCCCATCCCTACCGTCCAGCAAAAAGGGGGACGAGGAATTTGAGGCCTGGCTTGA
GGCTCAGGACGCAAATCTTGAGGATGTTCAGCGGGAGTTTTCCGGGCTGCGAGTAATTGGTGATGAGGAC
GAGGATGGTTCGGAGGATGGGGAATTTTCAGACCTGGATCTGTCTGACAGCGACCATGAAGGGGATGAGG
GTGGGGGGGCTGTTGGAGGGGGCAGGAGTCTGCACTCCCTGTATTCACTGAGCGTCGTCTAATAAAGATG
TCTATTGATCTCTTTTAGTGTGAATCATGTCTGACGAGGGGCCAGGTACAGGACCTGGAAATGGCCTAGG
AGAGAAGGGAGACACATCTGGACCAGAAGGCTCCGGCGGCAGTGGACCTCAAAGAAGAGGGGGTGATAAC
CATGGACGAGGACGGGGAAGAGGACGAGGACGAGGAGGCGGAAGACCAGGAGCCCCGGGCGGCTCAGGAT
CAGGGCCAAGACATAGAGATGGTGTCCGGAGACCCCAAAAACGTCCAAGTTGCATTGGCTGCAAAGGGAC
CCACGGTGGAACAGGAGCAGGAGCAGGAGCGGGAGGGGCAGGAGCAGGAGGGGCAGGAGCAGGAGGAGGG
GCAGGAGCAGGAGGAGGGGCAGGAGGGGCAGGAGGGGCAGGAGGGGCAGGAGCAGGAGGAGGGGCAGGAG
CAGGAGGAGGGGCAGGAGGGGCAGGAGGGGCAGGAGCAGGAGGAGGGGCAGGAGCAGGAGGAGGGGCAGG
AGGGGCAGGAGCAGGAGGAGGGGCAGGAGGGGCAGGAGGGGCAGGAGCAGGAGGAGGGGCAGGAGCAGGA
GGAGGGGCAGGAGGGGCAGGAGCAGGAGGAGGGGCAGGAGGGGCAGGAGGGGCAGGAGCAGGAGGAGGGG
CAGGAGCAGGAGGGGCAGGAGGGGCAGGAGGGGCAGGAGCAGGAGGGGCAGGAGCAGGAGGAGGGGCAGG
AGGGGCAGGAGGGGCAGGAGCAGGAGGGGCAGGAGCAGGAGGGGCAGGAGCAGGAGGGGCAGGAGCAGGA
GGGGCAGGAGGGGCAGGAGCAGGAGGGGCAGGAGGGGCAGGAGCAGGAGGGGCAGGAGGGGCAGGAGCAG
GAGGAGGGGCAGGAGGGGCAGGAGCAGGAGGAGGGGCAGGAGGGGCAGGAGCAGGAGGGGCAGGAGGGGC
AGGAGCAGGAGGGGCAGGAGGGGCAGGAGCAGGAGGGGCAGGAGGGGCAGGAGCAGGAGGAGGGGCAGGA
GCAGGAGGGGCAGGAGCAGGAGGTGGAGGCCGGGGTCGAGGAGGCAGTGGAGGCCGGGGTCGAGGAGGTA
GTGGAGGCCGGGGTCGAGGAGGTAGTGGAGGCCGCCGGGGTAGAGGACGTGAAAGAGCCAGGGGGGGAAG
TCGTGAAAGAGCCAGGGGGAGAGGTCGTGGACGTGGAGAAAAGAGGCCCAGGAGTCCCAGTAGTCAGTCA
TCATCATCCGGGTCTCCACCGCGCAGGCCCCCTCCAGGTAGAAGGCCATTTTTCCACCCTGTAGGGGAAG
CCGATTATTTTGAATACCACCAAGAAGGTGGCCCAGATGGTGAGCCTGACGTGCCCCCGGGAGCGATAGA
GCAGGGCCCCGCAGATGACCCAGGAGAAGGCCCAAGCACTGGACCCCGGGGTCAGGGTGATGGAGGCAGG
CGCAAAAAAGGAGGGTGGTTTGGAAAGCATCGTGGTCAAGGAGGTTCCAACCCGAAATTTGAGAACATTG
CAGAAGGTTTAAGAGCTCTCCTGGCTAGGAGTCACGTAGAAAGGACTACCGACGAAGGAACTTGGGTCGC
CGGTGTGTTCGTATATGGAGGTAGTAAGACCTCCCTTTACAACCTAAGGCGAGGAACTGCCCTTGCTATT
CCACAATGTCGTCTTACACCATTGAGTCGTCTCCCCTTTGGAATGGCCCCTGGACCCGGCCCACAACCTG
GCCCGCTAAGGGAGTCCATTGTCTGTTATTTCATGGTCTTTTTACAAACTCATATATTTGCTGAGGTTTT
GAAGGATGCGATTAAGGACCTTGTTATGACAAAGCCCGCTCCTACCTGCAATATCAGGGTGACTGTGTGC
AGCTTTGACGATGGAGTAGATTTGCCTCCCTGGTTTCCACCTATGGTGGAAGGGGCTGCCGCGGAGGGTG
ATGACGGAGATGACGGAGATGAAGGAGGTGATGGAGATGAGGGTGAGGAAGGGCAGGAGTGATGTAACTT
GTTAGGAGACGCCCTCAATCGTATTAAAAGCCGTGTATTCCCCCGCACTAAAGAATAAATCCCCAGTAGA
CATCATGCGTGCTGTTGGTGTATTTCTGGCCATCTGTCTTGTCACCATTTTCGTCCTCCCAACATGGGGC
AATTGCCGGAACCCTTAATATAACTTCGTATAATGTATGCTATACGAAGTTATTAGGTCCCTCGAAGAGG
TTCACTAGCGGATCTCAATTGGGCATACCCATGTTGTCACGTCACTCAGCTCCGCGCTCAACACCTTCTC
GCGTTGGAAAACATTAGCGACATTTACCTGGTGAGCAATCAGACATGCGACGGCTTTAGCCTGGCCTCCT
TAAATTCACCTAAGAATGGGAGCAACCAGCAGGAAAAGGACAAGCAGCGAAAATTCACGCCCCCTTGGGA
GGTGGCGGCATATGCAAAGGATAGCACTCCCACTCTACTACTGGGTATCATATGCTGACTGTATATGCAT
GAGGATAGCATATGCTACCCGGATACAGATTAGGATAGCATATACTACCCAGATATAGATTAGGATAGCA
TATGCTACCCAGATATAGATTAGGATAGCCTATGCTACCCAGATATAAATTAGGATAGCATATACTACCC
AGATATAGATTAGGATAGCATATGCTACCCAGATATAGATTAGGATAGCCTATGCTACCCAGATATAGAT
TAGGATAGCATATGCTACCCAGATATAGATTAGGATAGCATATGCTATCCAGATATTTGGGTAGTATATG
CTACCCAGATATAAATTAGGATAGCATATACTACCCTAATCTCTATTAGGATAGCATATGCTACCCGGAT
ACAGATTAGGATAGCATATACTACCCAGATATAGATTAGGATAGCATATGCTACCCAGATATAGATTAGG
ATAGCCTATGCTACCCAGATATAAATTAGGATAGCATATACTACCCAGATATAGATTAGGATAGCATATG
CTACCCAGATATAGATTAGGATAGCCTATGCTACCCAGATATAGATTAGGATAGCATATGCTATCCAGAT
ATTTGGGTAGTATATGCTACCCATGGCAACATTAGCCCACCGTGCTCTCAGCGACCTCGTGAATATGAGG
ACCAACAACCCTGTGCTTGGCGCTCAGGCGCAAGTGTGTGTAATTTGTCCTCCAGATCGCAGCAATCGCG
CCCCTATCTTGGCCCGCCCACCTACTTATGCAGGTATTCCCCGGGGTGCCATTAGTGGTTTTGTGGGCAA
GTGGTTTGACCGCAGTGGTTAGCGGGGTTACAATCAGCCAAGTTATTACACCCTTATTTTACAGTCCAAA
ACCGCAGGGCGGCGTGTGGGGGCTGACGCGTGCCCCCACTCCACAATTTCAAAAAAAAGAGTGGCCACTT
GTCTTTGTTTATGGGCCCCATTGGCGTGGAGCCCCGTTTAATTTTCGGGGGTGTTAGAGACAACCAGTGG
AGTCCGCTGCTGTCGGCGTCCACTCTCTTTCCCCTTGTTACAAATAGAGTGTAACAACATGGTTCACCTG
TCTTGGTCCCTGCCTGGGACACATCTTAATAACCCCAGTATCATATTGCACTAGGATTATGTGTTGCCCA
TAGCCATAAATTCGTGTGAGATGGACATCCAGTCTTTACGGCTTGTCCCCACCCCATGGATTTCTATTGT
TAAAGATATTCAGAATGTTTCATTCCTACACTAGTATTTATTGCCCAAGGGGTTTGTGAGGGTTATATTG
GTGTCATAGCACAATGCCACCACTGAACCCCCCGTCCAAATTTTATTCTGGGGGCGTCACCTGAAACCTT
GTTTTCGAGCACCTCACATACACCTTACTGTTCACAACTCAGCAGTTATTCTATTAGCTAAACGAAGGAG
AATGAAGAAGCAGGCGAAGATTCAGGAGAGTTCACTGCCCGCTCCTTGATCTTCAGCCACTGCCCTTGTG
ACTAAAATGGTTCACTACCCTCGTGGAATCCTGACCCCATGTAAATAAAACCGTGACAGCTCATGGGGTG
GGAGATATCGCTGTTCCTTAGGACCCTTTTACTAACCCTAATTCGATAGCATATGCTTCCCGTTGGGTAA
CATATGCTATTGAATTAGGGTTAGTCTGGATAGTATATACTACTACCCGGGAAGCATATGCTACCCGTTT
AGGGTTAACAAGGGGGCCTTATAAACACTATTGCTAATGCCCTCTTGAGGGTCCGCTTATCGGTAGCTAC
ACAGGCCCCTCTGATTGACGTTGGTGTAGCCTCCCGTAGTCTTCCTGGGCCCCTGGGAGGTACATGTCCC
CCAGCATTGGTGTAAGAGCTTCAGCCAAGAGTTACACATAAAGGCAATGTTGTGTTGCAGTCCACAGACT
GCAAAGTCTGCTCCAGGATGAAAGCCACTCAGTGTTGGCAAATGTGCACATCCATTTATAAGGATGTCAA
CTACAGTCAGAGAACCCCTTTGTGTTTGGTCCCCCCCCGTGTCACATGTGGAACAGGGCCCAGTTGGCAA
GTTGTACCAACCAACTGAAGGGATTACATGCACTGCCCCGCGAAGAAGGGGCAGAGATGTCGTAGTCAGG
TTTAGTTCGTCCGGGGCGGGGCATCGATCCTCTAGAGTCGACGCTAGCGGATCCGACGCCGCCATCTCTA
GGCCCGCGCCGGCCCCCTCGCACAGACTTGTGGGAGAAGCTCGGCTACTCCCCTGCCCCGGTTAATTTGC
ATATAATATTTCCTAGTAACTATAGAGGCTTAATGTGCGATAAAAGACAGATAATCTGTTCTTTTTAATA
CTAGCTACATTTTACATGATAGGCTTGGATTTCTATAAGAGATACAAATACTAAATTATTATTTTAAAAA
ACAGCACAAAAGGAAACTCACCCTAACTGTAAAGTAATTGTGTGTTTTGAGACTATAAATATCCCTTGGA
GAAAAGCCTTGTTTGGGCCGACTCCAGTGGTAATCTACTTCAAGAGAGTAGATTACCACTGGAGTCTTTT
TTGGAATTCCTGCAGCCCGGGGGATCCGCTGCATTAATGAATCGGCCAACGCGCGGGGAGAGGCGGTTTG
CGTATTGGGCGCTCTTCCGCTTCCTCGCTCACTGACTCGCTGCGCTCGGTCGTTCGGCTGCGGCGAGCGG
TATCAGCTCACTCAAAGGCGGTAATACGGTTATCCACAGAATCAGGGGATAACGCAGGAAAGAACATGTG
AGCAAAAGGCCAGCAAAAGGCCAGGAACCGTAAAAAGGCCGCGTTGCTGGCGTTTTTCCATAGGCTCCGC
CCCCCTGACGAGCATCACAAAAATCGACGCTCAAGTCAGAGGTGGCGAAACCCGACAGGACTATAAAGAT
ACCAGGCGTTTCCCCCTGGAAGCTCCCTCGTGCGCTCTCCTGTTCCGACCCTGCCGCTTACCGGATACCT
GTCCGCCTTTCTCCCTTCGGGAAGCGTGGCGCTTTCTCATAGCTCACGCTGTAGGTATCTCAGTTCGGTG
TAGGTCGTTCGCTCCAAGCTGGGCTGTGTGCACGAACCCCCCGTTCAGCCCGACCGCTGCGCCTTATCCG
GTAACTATCGTCTTGAGTCCAACCCGGTAAGACACGACTTATCGCCACTGGCAGCAGCCACTGGTAACAG
GATTAGCAGAGCGAGGTATGTAGGCGGTGCTACAGAGTTCTTGAAGTGGTGGCCTAACTACGGCTACACT
AGAAGAACAGTATTTGGTATCTGCGCTCTGCTGAAGCCAGTTACCTTCGGAAAAAGAGTTGGTAGCTCTT
GATCCGGCAAACAAACCACCGCTGGTAGCGGTGGTTTTTTTGTTTGCAAGCAGCAGATTACGCGCAGAAA
AAAAGGATCTCAAGAAGATCCTTTGATCTTTTCTACGGGGTCTGACGCTCAGTGGAACGAAAACTCACGT
TAAGGGATTTTGGTCATGAGATTATCAAAAAGGATCTTCACCTAGATCCTTTTAAATTAAAAATGAAGTT
TTAAATCAATCTAAAGTATATATGAGTAAACTTGGTCTGACAGTTACCAATGCTTAATCAGTGAGGCACC
TATCTCAGCGATCTGTCTATTTCGTTCATCCATAGTTGCCTGACTCCCCGTCGTGTAGATAACTACGATA
CGGGAGGGCTTACCATCTGGCCCCAGTGCTGCAATGATACCGCGAGACCCACGCTCACCGGCTCCAGATT
TATCAGCAATAAACCAGCCAGCCGGAAGGGCCGAGCGCAGAAGTGGTCCTGCAACTTTATCCGCCTCCAT
CCAGTCTATTAATTGTTGCCGGGAAGCTAGAGTAAGTAGTTCGCCAGTTAATAGTTTGCGCAACGTTGTT
GCCATTGCTACAGGCATCGTGGTGTCACGCTCGTCGTTTGGTATGGCTTCATTCAGCTCCGGTTCCCAAC
GATCAAGGCGAGTTACATGATCCCCCATGTTGTGCAAAAAAGCGGTTAGCTCCTTCGGTCCTCCGATCGT
TGTCAGAAGTAAGTTGGCCGCAGTGTTATCACTCATGGTTATGGCAGCACTGCATAATTCTCTTACTGTC
ATGCCATCCGTAAGATGCTTTTCTGTGACTGGTGAGTACTCAACCAAGTCATTCTGAGAATAGTGTATGC
GGCGACCGAGTTGCTCTTGCCCGGCGTCAATACGGGATAATACCGCGCCACATAGCAGAACTTTAAAAGT
GCTCATCATTGGAAAACGTTCTTCGGGGCGAAAACTCTCAAGGATCTTACCGCTGTTGAGATCCAGTTCG
ATGTAACCCACTCGTGCACCCAACTGATCTTCAGCATCTTTTACTTTCACCAGCGTTTCTGGGTGAGCAA
AAACAGGAAGGCAAAATGCCGCAAAAAAGGGAATAAGGGCGACACGGAAATGTTGAATACTCATACTCTT
CCTTTTTCAATATTATTGAAGCATTTATCAGGGTTATTGTCTCATGAGCGGATACATATTTGAATGTATT
TAGAAAAATAAACAAATAGGGGTTCCGCGCACATTTCCCCGAAAAGTGCCACCTGG
Features (pLannotate 1.2.2; 32 found; start..end, strand, type, name):
      4..383     +  enhancer       CMV enhancer: human cytomegalovirus immediate early enhancer
    385..661     +  promoter       chicken β-actin promoter: No description available
    662..1678    +  intron         chimeric intron: chimera between introns from chicken β-actin and rabbit β-globin
   1752..1779    +  CDS            3xHA (fragment): three tandem HA epitope tags
   1812..5912    +  CDS            Cas9: Cas9 (Csn1) endonuclease from the Streptococcus pyogenes Type II CRISPR/Cas system generates RNA-guided double strand breaks in DNA
   5973..6083    +  CDS            VP48: 3 tandem repeats of the minimal activation domain of herpes simplex virus VP16 (Cheng et al., 2013)
   6135..6245    +  CDS            VP48: 3 tandem repeats of the minimal activation domain of herpes simplex virus VP16 (Cheng et al., 2013)
   6297..6407    +  CDS            VP48: 3 tandem repeats of the minimal activation domain of herpes simplex virus VP16 (Cheng et al., 2013)
   6459..6569    +  CDS            VP48: 3 tandem repeats of the minimal activation domain of herpes simplex virus VP16 (Cheng et al., 2013)
   6618..8468    +  CDS            p300 core: catalytic histone acetyltransferase core of the human E1A-associated protein p300 (Delvecchio et al., 2013); EP300
   8544..9263    +  CDS            EGFP: the original enhanced GFP (Yang et al., 1996) mammalian codon-optimized
   9301..9889    +  misc_feature   WPRE: woodchuck hepatitis virus posttranscriptional regulatory element
   9893..9973    +  CDS            HBB (fragment): HBB_PONPY - Experimental evidence at transcript level: Swiss-Prot protein existence level 2. Involved in oxygen transport from the lung to the various peripheral tissues. From Pongo pygmaeus (Bornean orangutan).
  10044..10099   +  polyA_signal   β-globin poly(A) signal: rabbit β-globin polyadenylation signal (Gil and Proudfoot, 1987)
  10482..10504   -  protein_bind   lac operator (fragment): The lac repressor binds to the lac operator to inhibit transcription in E. coli. This inhibition can be relieved by adding lactose or isopropyl-β-D-thiogalactopyranoside (IPTG). lac repressor encoded by lacI
  10508..10538   -  promoter       lac promoter: promoter for the E. coli lac operon
  10553..10574   -  protein_bind   CAP binding site: CAP binding activates transcription in the presence of cAMP. E. coli catabolite activator protein
  10587..10626   -  CDS            lacI (fragment): lac repressor; lacI; The lac repressor binds to the lac operator to inhibit transcription in E. coli. This inhibition can be relieved by adding lactose or isopropyl-β-D-thiogalactopyranoside (IPTG).
  10663..10696   -  protein_bind   loxP: Cre-mediated recombination occurs in the 8-bp core sequence (GCATACAT). Cre recombinase
  10749..10772   +  promoter       tet promoter (fragment): E. coli promoter for tetracycline efflux protein gene
  10775..11119   +  CDS            BRRF2_EBVB9 (fragment): Protein inferred from homology: Swiss-Prot protein existence level 3. From Epstein-Barr virus (strain B95-8) (HHV-4) (Human herpesvirus 4).
  11157..13082   +  CDS            EBNA1: Epstein-Barr nuclear antigen 1, also known as EBNA-1 crucial for latent viral infection, and for episomal amplification of vectors containing the oriP origin (Okita et al., 2013)
  13165..13233   +  CDS            gL (fragment): GL_EBVB9 - Experimental evidence at protein level: Swiss-Prot protein existence level 1. The heterodimer glycoprotein H-glycoprotein L is required for the fusion of viral and plasma membranes leading to virus entry into the host cell. Acts as a functional inhibitor of gH and maintains gH in an inhibited form. Upon binding to host integrins, gL dissociates from gH leading to activation of the viral fusion glycoproteins gB and gH. Fusion of EBV with B-lymphocytes requires the additional receptor- binding protein gp42, which forms a complex with gH/gL. The heterodimer gH/gL targets also host EPHA
  13250..13283   -  protein_bind   loxP: Cre-mediated recombination occurs in the 8-bp core sequence (GCATACAT). Cre recombinase
  13317..13469   +  CDS            gL (fragment): GL_EBVA8 - Experimental evidence at protein level: Swiss-Prot protein existence level 1. The heterodimer glycoprotein H-glycoprotein L is required for the fusion of viral and plasma membranes leading to virus entry into the host cell. Acts as a functional inhibitor of gH and maintains gH in an inhibited form. Upon binding to host integrins, gL dissociates from gH leading to activation of the viral fusion glycoproteins gB and gH. The heterodimer gH/gL targets also host EPHA2 to promote viral entry. From Epstein-Barr virus (strain AG876) (HHV-4) (Human herpesvirus 4).
  13470..15259   +  rep_origin     oriP: Epstein-Barr virus oriP replication origin (Yates et al., 2000)
  15730..16043   +  promoter       U6 promoter: RNA polymerase III promoter for mouse U6 snRNA (Das et al., 1988)
  16104..16127   -  misc_feature   MCS (fragment): pBluescript multiple cloning site
  16128..16182   -  CDS            lacI (fragment): lac repressor; lacI; The lac repressor binds to the lac operator to inhibit transcription in E. coli. This inhibition can be relieved by adding lactose or isopropyl-β-D-thiogalactopyranoside (IPTG).
  16365..16953   -  rep_origin     ori: high-copy-number ColE1/pMB1/pBR322/pUC origin of replication
  17124..17984   -  CDS            AmpR: β-lactamase; bla; confers resistance to ampicillin, carbenicillin, and related antibiotics
  17985..18089   -  promoter       AmpR promoter: bla
