[The description below was written by a language model from this plasmid's Addgene catalogue record and pLannotate feature annotations shown in this document.]
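Description:
pCXLE-dCas9VPP300-T2A-GFP-shP53 is an 18.1 kb non-integrating episomal mammalian expression plasmid built on the pCXLE backbone and used for CRISPR-based gene activation. It is propagated in E. coli through a high-copy ColE1/pUC-type origin with ampicillin selection (AmpR). In primate cells it is maintained extrachromosomally by the Epstein-Barr virus oriP origin together with an EBNA1 expression cassette. EBNA1 binds oriP to drive replication and tether the plasmid to chromosomes during division. Two loxP sites in the same orientation flank the EBNA1 region, so Cre could in principle excise it. Short annotated fragments of EBV, lac and globin sequences appear to be backbone remnants rather than functional parts.

The main payload is driven by the CAG promoter (CMV enhancer, chicken β-actin promoter and chimeric intron). It encodes catalytically dead S. pyogenes Cas9 (D10A, H840A), preceded by a sequence annotated as a partial HA tag. The dCas9 is fused to four tandem VP48 blocks, which together form the VP192 activation domain, and then to the histone acetyltransferase core of human p300. According to the record, a T2A peptide links this fusion to EGFP, although the T2A is not annotated in the feature table. This lets transfected cells be identified by fluorescence while the two proteins are produced separately. A WPRE and the rabbit β-globin polyadenylation signal complete the transcription unit. A separate mouse U6 Pol III promoter most likely drives the p53 shRNA named in the record, though the hairpin itself is not annotated.

No guide RNA cassette is annotated, so guides would have to come from another construct. The associated publication used CRISPR activators for human pluripotent reprogramming, where p53 knockdown is commonly used to raise efficiency.
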