Addgene plasmid #102896: pCXLE-dCas9VPP300-T2A-GFP-shP53
Purpose: EBNA episome plasmid for CAG promoter constitutive expression of dCas9-VP192-P300core followed by T2A-GFP as a reporter. Includes p53 shRNA expression cassette.
Depositing lab: Timo Otonkoski. Depositing organization: University of Helsinki. Publication: Human pluripotent reprogramming with CRISPR activators. Weltner J, Balboa D, Katayama S, Bespalov M, Krjutskov K, Jouhilahti EM, Trokovic R, Kere J, Otonkoski T. Nat Commun. 2018 Jul 6;9(1):2643. doi: 10.1038/s41467-018-05067-x. PubMed 29980666.
Backbone
  Vector backbone: pCXLE
  Vector type: Mammalian Expression, CRISPR
Growth in bacteria
  Bacterial resistance: Ampicillin, 100 μg/mL
  Growth temperature: 37°C
  Growth strain: DH5alpha
  Copy number: High Copy
Gene/Insert
  Gene/Insert name: dCas9VPP300-T2A-GFP-shP53
  Mutation: D10A, H840A
  Promoter: CAG
  Cloning method: Restriction Enzyme; 5′ cloning site unknown (unknown if destroyed); 3′ cloning site unknown (unknown if destroyed)
  Sequencing primers: 5′ unknown
Terms and licenses: Academic/Nonprofit Terms; Industry Terms: Not Available to Industry
How to cite: pCXLE-dCas9VPP300-T2A-GFP-shP53 was a gift from Timo Otonkoski (Addgene plasmid # 102896 ; http://n2t.net/addgene:102896 ; RRID:Addgene_102896)
