>Addgene plasmid #102896 | pCXLE-dCas9VPP300-T2A-GFP-shP53 | addgene partial sequence | sequence record 198701 | Addgene Partial NGS Result -- Backbone
TGTAACTTGTTAGGAGACGCCCTCAATCGTATTAAAAGCCGTGTATTCCCCCGCACTAAAGAATAAATCC
CCAGTAGACATCATGCGTGCTGTTGGTGTATTTCTGGCCATCTGTCTTGTCACCATTTTCGTCCTCCCAA
CATGGGGCAATTGCCGGAACCCTTAATATAACTTCGTATAATGTATGCTATACGAAGTTATTAGGTCCCT
CGAAGAGGTTCACTAGCGGATCTCAATTGGGCATACCCATGTTGTCACGTCACTCAGCTCCGCGCTCAAC
ACCTTCTCGCGTTGGAAAACATTAGCGACATTTACCTGGTGAGCAATCAGACATGCGACGGCTTTAGCCT
GGCCTCCTTAAATTCACCTAAGAATGGGAGCAACCAGCAGGAAAAGGACAAGCAGCGAAAATTCACGCCC
CCTTGGGAGGTGGCGGCATATGCAAAGGATAGCACTCCCACTCTACTACTGGGTATCATATGCTGACTGT
ATATGCATGAGGATAGCATATGCTACCCGGATACAGATTAGGATAGCATATACTACCCAGATATAGATTA
GGATAGCATATGCTACCCAGATATAGATTAGGATAGCCTATGCTACCCAGATATAAATTAGGATAGCATA
TACTACCCAGATATAGATTAGGATAGCATATGCTACCCAGATATAGATTAGGATAGCCTATGCTACCCAG
ATATAGATTAGGATAGCATATGCTACCCAGATATAGATTAGGATAGCATATGCTATCCAGATATTTGGGT
AGTATATGCTACCCAGATATAAATTAGGATAGCATATACTACCCTAATCTCTATTAGGATAGCATATGCT
ACCCGGATACAGATTAGGATAGCATATACTACCCAGATATAGATTAGGATAGCATATGCTACCCAGATAT
AGATTAGGATAGCCTATGCTACCCAGATATAAATTAGGATAGCATATACTACCCAGATATAGATTAGGAT
AGCATATGCTACCCAGATATAGATTAGGATAGCCTATGCTACCCAGATATAGATTAGGATAGCATATGCT
ATCCAGATATTTGGGTAGTATATGCTACCCATGGCAACATTAGCCCACCGTGCTCTCAGCGACCTCGTGA
ATATGAGGACCAACAACCCTGTGCTTGGCGCTCAGGCGCAAGTGTGTGTAATTTGTCCTCCAGATCGCAG
CAATCGCGCCCCTATCTTGGCCCGCCCACCTACTTATGCAGGTATTCCCCGGGGTGCCATTAGTGGTTTT
GTGGGCAAGTGGTTTGACCGCAGTGGTTAGCGGGGTTACAATCAGCCAAGTTATTACACCCTTATTTTAC
AGTCCAAAACCGCAGGGCGGCGTGTGGGGGCTGACGCGTGCCCCCACTCCACAATTTCAAAAAAAAGAGT
GGCCACTTGTCTTTGTTTATGGGCCCCATTGGCGTGGAGCCCCGTTTAATTTTCGGGGGTGTTAGAGACA
ACCAGTGGAGTCCGCTGCTGTCGGCGTCCACTCTCTTTCCCCTTGTTACAAATAGAGTGTAACAACATGG
TTCACCTGTCTTGGTCCCTGCCTGGGACACATCTTAATAACCCCAGTATCATATTGCACTAGGATTATGT
GTTGCCCATAGCCATAAATTCGTGTGAGATGGACATCCAGTCTTTACGGCTTGTCCCCACCCCATGGATT
TCTATTGTTAAAGATATTCAGAATGTTTCATTCCTACACTAGTATTTATTGCCCAAGGGGTTTGTGAGGG
TTATATTGGTGTCATAGCACAATGCCACCACTGAACCCCCCGTCCAAATTTTATTCTGGGGGCGTCACCT
GAAACCTTGTTTTCGAGCACCTCACATACACCTTACTGTTCACAACTCAGCAGTTATTCTATTAGCTAAA
CGAAGGAGAATGAAGAAGCAGGCGAAGATTCAGGAGAGTTCACTGCCCGCTCCTTGATCTTCAGCCACTG
CCCTTGTGACTAAAATGGTTCACTACCCTCGTGGAATCCTGACCCCATGTAAATAAAACCGTGACAGCTC
ATGGGGTGGGAGATATCGCTGTTCCTTAGGACCCTTTTACTAACCCTAATTCGATAGCATATGCTTCCCG
TTGGGTAACATATGCTATTGAATTAGGGTTAGTCTGGATAGTATATACTACTACCCGGGAAGCATATGCT
ACCCGTTTAGGGTTAACAAGGGGGCCTTATAAACACTATTGCTAATGCCCTCTTGAGGGTCCGCTTATCG
GTAGCTACACAGGCCCCTCTGATTGACGTTGGTGTAGCCTCCCGTAGTCTTCCTGGGCCCCTGGGAGGTA
CATGTCCCCCAGCATTGGTGTAAGAGCTTCAGCCAAGAGTTACACATAAAGGCAATGTTGTGTTGCAGTC
CACAGACTGCAAAGTCTGCTCCAGGATGAAAGCCACTCAGTGTTGGCAAATGTGCACATCCATTTATAAG
GATGTCAACTACAGTCAGAGAACCCCTTTGTGTTTGGTCCCCCCCCGTGTCACATGTGGAACAGGGCCCA
GTTGGCAAGTTGTACCAACCAACTGAAGGGATTACATGCACTGCCCCGCGAAGAAGGGGCAGAGATGTCG
TAGTCAGGTTTAGTTCGTCCGGGGCGGGGATCGATCCTCTAGAGTCGACGCTAGCGGATCCGACGCCGCC
ATCTCTAGGCCCGCGCCGGCCCCCTCGCACAGACTTGTGGGAGAAGCTCGGCTACTCCCCTGCCCCGGTT
AATTTGCATATAATATTTCCTAGTAACTATAGAGGCTTAATGTGCGATAAAAGACAGATAATCTGTTCTT
TTTAATACTAGCTACATTTTACATGATAGGCTTGGATTTCTATAAGAGATACAAATACTAAATTATTATT
TTAAAAAACAGCACAAAAGGAAACTCACCCTAACTGTAAAGTAATTGTGTGTTTTGAGACTATAAATATC
CCTTGGAGAAAAGCCTTGTTTGGGCCGACTCCAGTGGTAATCTACTTCAAGAGAGTAGATTACCACTGGA
GTCTTTTTTGGAATTCCTGCAGCCCGGGGGATCCGCTGCATTAATGAATCGGCCAACGCGCGGGGAGAGG
CGGTTTGCGTATTGGGCGCTCTTCCGCTTCCTCGCTCACTGACTCGCTGCGCTCGGTCGTTCGGCTGCGG
CGAGCGGTATCAGCTCACTCAAAGGCGGTAATACGGTTATCCACAGAATCAGGGGATAACGCAGGAAAGA
ACATGTGAGCAAAAGGCCAGCAAAAGGCCAGGAACCGTAAAAAGGCCGCGTTGCTGGCGTTTTTCCATAG
GCTCCGCCCCCCTGACGAGCATCACAAAAATCGACGCTCAAGTCAGAGGTGGCGAAACCCGACAGGACTA
TAAAGATACCAGGCGTTTCCCCCTGGAAGCTCCCTCGTGCGCTCTCCTGTTCCGACCCTGCCGCTTACCG
GATACCTGTCCGCCTTTCTCCCTTCGGGAAGCGTGGCGCTTTCTCATAGCTCACGCTGTAGGTATCTCAG
TTCGGTGTAGGTCGTTCGCTCCAAGCTGGGCTGTGTGCACGAACCCCCCGTTCAGCCCGACCGCTGCGCC
TTATCCGGTAACTATCGTCTTGAGTCCAACCCGGTAAGACACGACTTATCGCCACTGGCAGCAGCCACTG
GTAACAGGATTAGCAGAGCGAGGTATGTAGGCGGTGCTACAGAGTTCTTGAAGTGGTGGCCTAACTACGG
CTACACTAGAAGAACAGTATTTGGTATCTGCGCTCTGCTGAAGCCAGTTACCTTCGGAAAAAGAGTTGGT
AGCTCTTGATCCGGCAAACAAACCACCGCTGGTAGCGGTGGTTTTTTTGTTTGCAAGCAGCAGATTACGC
GCAGAAAAAAAGGATCTCAAGAAGATCCTTTGATCTTTTCTACGGGGTCTGACGCTCAGTGGAACGAAAA
CTCACGTTAAGGGATTTTGGTCATGAGATTATCAAAAAGGATCTTCACCTAGATCCTTTTAAATTAAAAA
TGAAGTTTTAAATCAATCTAAAGTATATATGAGTAAACTTGGTCTGACAGTTACCAATGCTTAATCAGTG
AGGCACCTATCTCAGCGATCTGTCTATTTCGTTCATCCATAGTTGCCTGACTCCCCGTCGTGTAGATAAC
TACGATACGGGAGGGCTTACCATCTGGCCCCAGTGCTGCAATGATACCGCGAGACCCACGCTCACCGGCT
CCAGATTTATCAGCAATAAACCAGCCAGCCGGAAGGGCCGAGCGCAGAAGTGGTCCTGCAACTTTATCCG
CCTCCATCCAGTCTATTAATTGTTGCCGGGAAGCTAGAGTAAGTAGTTCGCCAGTTAATAGTTTGCGCAA
CGTTGTTGCCATTGCTACAGGCATCGTGGTGTCACGCTCGTCGTTTGGTATGGCTTCATTCAGCTCCGGT
TCCCAACGATCAAGGCGAGTTACATGATCCCCCATGTTGTGCAAAAAAGCGGTTAGCTCCTTCGGTCCTC
CGATCGTTGTCAGAAGTAAGTTGGCCGCAGTGTTATCACTCATGGTTATGGCAGCACTGCATAATTCTCT
TACTGTCATGCCATCCGTAAGATGCTTTTCTGTGACTGGTGAGTACTCAACCAAGTCATTCTGAGAATAG
TGTATGCGGCGACCGAGTTGCTCTTGCCCGGCGTCAATACGGGATAATACCGCGCCACATAGCAGAACTT
TAAAAGTGCTCATCATTGGAAAACGTTCTTCGGGGCGAAAACTCTCAAGGATCTTACCGCTGTTGAGATC
CAGTTCGATGTAACCCACTCGTGCACCCAACTGATCTTCAGCATCTTTTACTTTCACCAGCGTTTCTGGG
TGAGCAAAAACAGGAAGGCAAAATGCCGCAAAAAAGGGAATAAGGGCGACACGGAAATGTTGAATACTCA
TACTCTTCCTTTTTCAATATTATTGAAGCATTTATCAGGGTTATTGTCTCATGAGCGGATACATATTTGA
ATGTATTTAGAAAAATAAACAAATAGGGGTTCCGCGCACATTTCCCCGAAAAGTGCCACCTGGGTCGACA
TTGATTATTGACTAGTTATTAATAGTAATCAATTACGGGGTCATTAGTTCATAGCCCATATATGGAGTTC
CGCGTTACATAACTTACGGTAAATGGCCCGCCTGGCTGACCGCCCAACGACCCCCGCCCATTGACGTCAA
TAATGACGTATGTTCCCATAGTAACGCCAATAGGGACTTTCCATTGACGTCAATGGGTGGAGTATTTACG
GTAAACTGCCCACTTGGCAGTACATCAAGTGTATCATATGCCAAGTACGCCCCCTATTGACGTCAATGAC
GGTAAATGGCCCGCCTGGCATTATGCCCAGTACATGACCTTATGGGACTTTCCTACTTGGCAGTACATCT
ACGTATTAGTCATCGCTATTACCATGGTCGAGGTGAGCCCCACGTTCTGCTTCACTCTCCCCATCTCCCC
CCCCTCCCCACCCCCAATTTTGTATTTATTTATTTTTTAATTATTTTGTGCAGCGATGGGGGCGGGGGGG
GGGGGGGGGCGCGCGCCAGG
