>Addgene plasmid #102896 | pCXLE-dCas9VPP300-T2A-GFP-shP53 | addgene partial sequence | sequence record 198702 | Addgene Partial NGS Result -- Insert
TACCCATACGATGTTCCAGATTACGCTTCGCCGAAGAAAAAGCGCAAGGTCGAAGCGTCCGACAAGAAGT
ACAGCATCGGCCTGGCCATCGGCACCAACTCTGTGGGCTGGGCCGTGATCACCGACGAGTACAAGGTGCC
CAGCAAGAAATTCAAGGTGCTGGGCAACACCGACCGGCACAGCATCAAGAAGAACCTGATCGGAGCCCTG
CTGTTCGACAGCGGCGAAACAGCCGAGGCCACCCGGCTGAAGAGAACCGCCAGAAGAAGATACACCAGAC
GGAAGAACCGGATCTGCTATCTGCAAGAGATCTTCAGCAACGAGATGGCCAAGGTGGACGACAGCTTCTT
CCACAGACTGGAAGAGTCCTTCCTGGTGGAAGAGGATAAGAAGCACGAGCGGCACCCCATCTTCGGCAAC
ATCGTGGACGAGGTGGCCTACCACGAGAAGTACCCCACCATCTACCACCTGAGAAAGAAACTGGTGGACA
GCACCGACAAGGCCGACCTGCGGCTGATCTATCTGGCCCTGGCCCACATGATCAAGTTCCGGGGCCACTT
CCTGATCGAGGGCGACCTGAACCCCGACAACAGCGACGTGGACAAGCTGTTCATCCAGCTGGTGCAGACC
TACAACCAGCTGTTCGAGGAAAACCCCATCAACGCCAGCGGCGTGGACGCCAAGGCCATCCTGTCTGCCA
GACTGAGCAAGAGCAGACGGCTGGAAAATCTGATCGCCCAGCTGCCCGGCGAGAAGAAGAATGGCCTGTT
CGGCAACCTGATTGCCCTGAGCCTGGGCCTGACCCCCAACTTCAAGAGCAACTTCGACCTGGCCGAGGAT
GCCAAACTGCAGCTGAGCAAGGACACCTACGACGACGACCTGGACAACCTGCTGGCCCAGATCGGCGACC
AGTACGCCGACCTGTTTCTGGCCGCCAAGAACCTGTCCGACGCCATCCTGCTGAGCGACATCCTGAGAGT
GAACACCGAGATCACCAAGGCCCCCCTGAGCGCCTCTATGATCAAGAGATACGACGAGCACCACCAGGAC
CTGACCCTGCTGAAAGCTCTCGTGCGGCAGCAGCTGCCTGAGAAGTACAAAGAGATTTTCTTCGACCAGA
GCAAGAACGGCTACGCCGGCTACATTGACGGCGGAGCCAGCCAGGAAGAGTTCTACAAGTTCATCAAGCC
CATCCTGGAAAAGATGGACGGCACCGAGGAACTGCTCGTGAAGCTGAACAGAGAGGACCTGCTGCGGAAG
CAGCGGACCTTCGACAACGGCAGCATCCCCCACCAGATCCACCTGGGAGAGCTGCACGCCATTCTGCGGC
GGCAGGAAGATTTTTACCCATTCCTGAAGGACAACCGGGAAAAGATCGAGAAGATCCTGACCTTCCGCAT
CCCCTACTACGTGGGCCCTCTGGCCAGGGGAAACAGCAGATTCGCCTGGATGACCAGAAAGAGCGAGGAA
ACCATCACCCCCTGGAACTTCGAGGAAGTGGTGGACAAGGGCGCTTCCGCCCAGAGCTTCATCGAGCGGA
TGACCAACTTCGATAAGAACCTGCCCAACGAGAAGGTGCTGCCCAAGCACAGCCTGCTGTACGAGTACTT
CACCGTGTATAACGAGCTGACCAAAGTGAAATACGTGACCGAGGGAATGAGAAAGCCCGCCTTCCTGAGC
GGCGAGCAGAAAAAGGCCATCGTGGACCTGCTGTTCAAGACCAACCGGAAAGTGACCGTGAAGCAGCTGA
AAGAGGACTACTTCAAGAAAATCGAGTGCTTCGACTCCGTGGAAATCTCCGGCGTGGAAGATCGGTTCAA
CGCCTCCCTGGGCACATACCACGATCTGCTGAAAATTATCAAGGACAAGGACTTCCTGGACAATGAGGAA
AACGAGGACATTCTGGAAGATATCGTGCTGACCCTGACACTGTTTGAGGACAGAGAGATGATCGAGGAAC
GGCTGAAAACCTATGCCCACCTGTTCGACGACAAAGTGATGAAGCAGCTGAAGCGGCGGAGATACACCGG
CTGGGGCAGGCTGAGCCGGAAGCTGATCAACGGCATCCGGGACAAGCAGTCCGGCAAGACAATCCTGGAT
TTCCTGAAGTCCGACGGCTTCGCCAACAGAAACTTCATGCAGCTGATCCACGACGACAGCCTGACCTTTA
AAGAGGACATCCAGAAAGCCCAGGTGTCCGGCCAGGGCGATAGCCTGCACGAGCACATTGCCAATCTGGC
CGGCAGCCCCGCCATTAAGAAGGGCATCCTGCAGACAGTGAAGGTGGTGGACGAGCTCGTGAAAGTGATG
GGCCGGCACAAGCCCGAGAACATCGTGATCGAAATGGCCAGAGAGAACCAGACCACCCAGAAGGGACAGA
AGAACAGCCGCGAGAGAATGAAGCGGATCGAAGAGGGCATCAAAGAGCTGGGCAGCCAGATCCTGAAAGA
ACACCCCGTGGAAAACACCCAGCTGCAGAACGAGAAGCTGTACCTGTACTACCTGCAGAATGGGCGGGAT
ATGTACGTGGACCAGGAACTGGACATCAACCGGCTGTCCGACTACGATGTCGACGCCATCGTGCCTCAGA
GCTTTCTGAAGGACGACTCCATCGACAACAAGGTGCTGACCAGAAGCGACAAGAACCGGGGCAAGAGCGA
CAACGTGCCCTCCGAAGAGGTCGTGAAGAAGATGAAGAACTACTGGCGGCAGCTGCTGAACGCCAAGCTG
ATTACCCAGAGAAAGTTCGACAATCTGACCAAGGCCGAGAGAGGCGGCCTGAGCGAACTGGATAAGGCCG
GCTTCATCAAGAGACAGCTGGTGGAAACCCGGCAGATCACAAAGCACGTGGCACAGATCCTGGACTCCCG
GATGAACACTAAGTACGACGAGAATGACAAGCTGATCCGGGAAGTGAAAGTGATCACCCTGAAGTCCAAG
CTGGTGTCCGATTTCCGGAAGGATTTCCAGTTTTACAAAGTGCGCGAGATCAACAACTACCACCACGCCC
ACGACGCCTACCTGAACGCCGTCGTGGGAACCGCCCTGATCAAAAAGTACCCTAAGCTGGAAAGCGAGTT
CGTGTACGGCGACTACAAGGTGTACGACGTGCGGAAGATGATCGCCAAGAGCGAGCAGGAAATCGGCAAG
GCTACCGCCAAGTACTTCTTCTACAGCAACATCATGAACTTTTTCAAGACCGAGATTACCCTGGCCAACG
GCGAGATCCGGAAGCGGCCTCTGATCGAGACAAACGGCGAAACCGGGGAGATCGTGTGGGATAAGGGCCG
GGATTTTGCCACCGTGCGGAAAGTGCTGAGCATGCCCCAAGTGAATATCGTGAAAAAGACCGAGGTGCAG
ACAGGCGGCTTCAGCAAAGAGTCTATCCTGCCCAAGAGGAACAGCGATAAGCTGATCGCCAGAAAGAAGG
ACTGGGACCCTAAGAAGTACGGCGGCTTCGACAGCCCCACCGTGGCCTATTCTGTGCTGGTGGTGGCCAA
AGTGGAAAAGGGCAAGTCCAAGAAACTGAAGAGTGTGAAAGAGCTGCTGGGGATCACCATCATGGAAAGA
AGCAGCTTCGAGAAGAATCCCATCGACTTTCTGGAAGCCAAGGGCTACAAAGAAGTGAAAAAGGACCTGA
TCATCAAGCTGCCTAAGTACTCCCTGTTCGAGCTGGAAAACGGCCGGAAGAGAATGCTGGCCTCTGCCGG
CGAACTGCAGAAGGGAAACGAACTGGCCCTGCCCTCCAAATATGTGAACTTCCTGTACCTGGCCAGCCAC
TATGAGAAGCTGAAGGGCTCCCCCGAGGATAATGAGCAGAAACAGCTGTTTGTGGAACAGCACAAGCACT
ACCTGGACGAGATCATCGAGCAGATCAGCGAGTTCTCCAAGAGAGTGATCCTGGCCGACGCTAATCTGGA
CAAAGTGCTGTCCGCCTACAACAAGCACCGGGATAAGCCCATCAGAGAGCAGGCCGAGAATATCATCCAC
CTGTTTACCCTGACCAATCTGGGAGCCCCTGCCGCCTTCAAGTACTTTGACACCACCATCGACCGGAAGA
GGTACACCAGCACCAAAGAGGTGCTGGACGCCACCCTGATCCACCAGAGCATCACCGGCCTGTACGAGAC
ACGGATCGACCTGTCTCAGCTGGGAGGCGACAGCCCCAAGAAGAAGAGAAAGGTGGAGGCCAGCCTCGAG
TGCGAAAGCGGCGGGCCGGCCGACGCCCTTGACGATTTTGACTTAGACATGCTCCCAGCCGATGCCCTTG
ACGACTTTGACCTTGATATGCTGCCTGCTGACGCTCTTGACGATTTTGACCTTGACATGCTCCCCGGGTC
ACTACCCAGCGCTAGCGTCGAGTGCGAAAGCGGCGGGCCGGCCGACGCCCTTGACGATTTTGACTTAGAC
ATGCTCCCAGCCGATGCCCTTGACGACTTTGACCTTGATATGCTGCCTGCTGACGCTCTTGACGATTTTG
ACCTTGACATGCTCCCCGGGTCACTACCCAGCGCTAGCGTCGAGTGCGAAAGCGGCGGGCCGGCCGACGC
CCTTGACGATTTTGACTTAGACATGCTCCCAGCCGATGCCCTTGACGACTTTGACCTTGATATGCTGCCT
GCTGACGCTCTTGACGATTTTGACCTTGACATGCTCCCCGGGTCACTACCCAGCGCTAGCGTCGAGTGCG
AAAGCGGCGGGCCGGCCGACGCCCTTGACGATTTTGACTTAGACATGCTCCCAGCCGATGCCCTTGACGA
CTTTGACCTTGATATGCTGCCTGCTGACGCTCTTGACGATTTTGACCTTGACATGCTCCCCGGGTCACTA
CCCAGCGCTAGCGTCGAGTTCGAAGGCAGCGGCGGGATTTTCAAACCAGAAGAACTACGACAGGCACTGA
TGCCAACTTTGGAGGCACTTTACCGTCAGGATCCAGAATCCCTTCCCTTTCGTCAACCTGTGGACCCTCA
GCTTTTAGGAATCCCTGATTACTTTGATATTGTGAAGAGCCCCATGGATCTTTCTACCATTAAGAGGAAG
TTAGACACTGGACAGTATCAGGAGCCCTGGCAGTATGTCGATGATATTTGGCTTATGTTCAATAATGCCT
GGTTATATAACCGGAAAACATCACGGGTATACAAATACTGCTCCAAGCTCTCTGAGGTCTTTGAACAAGA
AATTGACCCAGTGATGCAAAGCCTTGGATACTGTTGTGGCAGAAAGTTGGAGTTCTCTCCACAGACACTG
TGTTGCTACGGCAAACAGTTGTGCACAATACCTCGTGATGCCACTTATTACAGTTACCAGAACAGGTATC
ATTTCTGTGAGAAGTGTTTCAATGAGATCCAAGGGGAGAGCGTTTCTTTGGGGGATGACCCTTCCCAGCC
TCAAACTACAATAAATAAAGAACAATTTTCCAAGAGAAAAAATGACACACTGGATCCTGAACTGTTTGTT
GAATGTACAGAGTGCGGAAGAAAGATGCATCAGATCTGTGTCCTTCACCATGAGATCATCTGGCCTGCTG
GATTCGTCTGTGATGGCTGTTTAAAGAAAAGTGCACGAACTAGGAAAGAAAATAAGTTTTCTGCTAAAAG
GTTGCCATCTACCAGACTTGGCACCTTTCTAGAGAATCGTGTGAATGACTTTCTGAGGCGACAGAATCAC
CCTGAGTCAGGAGAGGTCACTGTTAGAGTAGTTCATGCTTCTGACAAAACCGTGGAAGTAAAACCAGGCA
TGAAAGCAAGGTTTGTGGACAGTGGAGAGATGGCAGAATCCTTTCCATACCGAACCAAAGCCCTCTTTGC
CTTTGAAGAAATTGATGGTGTTGACCTGTGCTTCTTTGGCATGCATGTTCAAGAGTATGGCTCTGACTGC
CCTCCACCCAACCAGAGGAGAGTATACATATCTTACCTCGATAGTGTTCATTTCTTCCGTCCTAAATGCT
TGAGGACTGCAGTCTATCATGAAATCCTAATTGGATATTTAGAATATGTCAAGAAATTAGGTTACACAAC
AGGGCATATTTGGGCATGTCCACCAAGTGAGGGAGATGATTATATCTTCCATTGCCATCCTCCTGACCAG
AAGATACCCAAGCCCAAGCGACTGCAGGAATGGTACAAAAAAATGCTTGACAAGGCTGTATCAGAGCGTA
TTGTCCATGACTACAAGGATATTTTTAAACAAGCTACTGAAGATAGATTAACAAGTGCAAAGGAATTGCC
TTATTTCGAGGGTGATTTCTGGCCCAATGTTCTGGAAGAAAGCATTAAGGAACTGGAACAGGAGGAAGAA
GAGAGAAAACGAGAGGAAAACACCAGCAATGAAAGCACAGATGTGACCAAGGGAGACAGCAAAAATGCTA
AAAAGAAGAATAATAAGAAAACCAGCAAAAATAAGAGCAGCCTGAGTAGGGGCAACAAGAAGAAACCCGG
GATGCCCAATGTATCTAACGACCTCTCACAGAAACTATATGCCACCATGGAGAAGCATAAAGAGGTCTTC
TTTGTGATCCGCCTCATTGCTGGCCCTGCTGCCAACTCCCTGCCTCCCATTGTTGATCCTGATCCTCTCA
TCCCCTGCGATCTGATGGATGGTCGGGATGCGTTTCTCACGCTGGCAAGGGACAAGCACCTGGAGTTCTC
TTCACTCCGAAGAGCCCAGTGGTCCACCATGTGCATGCTGGTGGAGCTGCACACGCAGAGCCAGGACGTC
GACGGCTCCGGAGAGGGCAGAGGAAGTCTGCTAACATGCGGTGACGTCGAGGAGAATCCTGGCCCAATCG
ATATGGTGAGCAAGGGCGAGGAGCTGTTCACCGGGGTGGTGCCCATCCTGGTCGAGCTGGACGGCGACGT
AAACGGCCACAAGTTCAGCGTGTCCGGCGAGGGCGAGGGCGATGCCACCTACGGCAAGCTGACCCTGAAG
TTCATCTGCACCACCGGCAAGCTGCCCGTGCCCTGGCCCACCCTCGTGACCACCCTGACCTACGGCGTGC
AGTGCTTCAGCCGCTACCCCGACCACATGAAGCAGCACGACTTCTTCAAGTCCGCCATGCCCGAAGGCTA
CGTCCAGGAGCGCACCATCTTCTTCAAGGACGACGGCAACTACAAGACCCGCGCCGAGGTGAAGTTCGAG
GGCGACACCCTGGTGAACCGCATCGAGCTGAAGGGCATCGACTTCAAGGAGGACGGCAACATCCTGGGGC
ACAAGCTGGAGTACAACTACAACAGCCACAACGTCTATATCATGGCCGACAAGCAGAAGAACGGCATCAA
GGTGAACTTCAAGATCCGCCACAACATCGAGGACGGCAGCGTGCAGCTCGCCGACCACTACCAGCAGAAC
ACCCCCATCGGCGACGGCCCCGTGCTGCTGCCCGACAACCACTACCTGAGCACCCAGTCCGCCCTGAGCA
AAGACCCCAACGAGAAGCGCGATCACATGGTCCTGCTGGAGTTCGTGACCGCCGCCGGGATCACTCTCGG
CATGGACGAGCTGTACAAGTAATTTAAAGAATTCAAGCTTCGGGGACTAGTCATATGATAATCAACCTCT
GGATTACAAAATTTGTGAAAGATTGACTGGTATTCTTAACTATGTTGCTCCTTTTACGCTATGTGGATAC
GCTGCTTTAATGCCTTTGTATCATGCTATTGCTTCCCGTATGGCTTTCATTTTCTCCTCCTTGTATAAAT
CCTGGTTGCTGTCTCTTTATGAGGAGTTGTGGCCCGTTGTCAGGCAACGTGGCGTGGTGTGCACTGTGTT
TGCTGACGCAACCCCCACTGGTTGGGGCATTGCCACCACCTGTCAGCTCCTTTCCGGGACTTTCGCTTTC
CCCCTCCCTATTGCCACGGCGGAACTCATCGCCGCCTGCCTTGCCCGCTGCTGGACAGGGGCTCGGCTGT
TGGGCACTGACAATTCCGTGGTGTTGTCGGGGAAGCTGACGTCCTTTCCATGGCTGCTCGCCTGTGTTGC
CACCTGGATTCTGCGCGGGACGTCCTTCTGCTACGTCCCTTCGGCCCTCAATCCAGCGGACCTTCCTTCC
CGCGGCCTGCTGCCGGCTCTGCGGCCTCTTCCGCGTCTTCGCCTTCGCCCTCAGACGAGTCGGATCTCCC
TTTGGGCCGCCTCCCCGCATCGGTACAATTCACTCCTCAGGTGCAGGCTGCCTATCAGAAGGTGGTGGCT
GGTGTGGCCAATGCCCTGGCTCACAAATACCACTGAGATCTTTTTCCCTCTGCCAAAAATTATGGGGACA
TCATGAAGCCCCTTGAGCATCTGACTTCTGGCTAATAAAGGAAATTTATTTTCATTGCAATAGTGTGTTG
GAATTTTTTGTGTCTCTCACTCGGAAGGACATATGGGAGGGCAAATCATTTAAAACATCAGAATGAGTAT
TTGGTTTAGAGTTTGGCAACATATGCCCATATGCTGGCTGCCATGAACAAAGGTTGGCTATAAAGAGGTC
ATCAGTATATGAAACAGCCCCCTGCTGTCCATTCCTTATTCCATAGAAAAGCCTTGACTTGAGGTTAGAT
TTTTTTTATATTTTGTTTTGTGTTATTTTTTTCTTTAACATCCCTAAAATTTTCCTTACATGTTTTACTA
GCCAGATTTTTCCTCCTCTCCTGACTACTCCCAGTCATAGCTGTCCCTCTTCTCTTATGGAGATCCCTCG
ACCTGCAGCCCAAGCTTGGCGTAATCATGGTCATAGCTGTTTCCTGTGTGAAATTGTTATCCGCTCACAA
TTCCACACAACATACGAGCCGGAAGCATAAAGTGTAAAGCCTGGGGTGCCTAATGAGTGAGCTAACTCAC
ATTAATTGCGTTGCGCTCACTGCCCGCTTTCCAGTCGGGAAACCTGTCGTGCCAGCGGATCTCAATTCCG
ATCATATTCAATAACCCTTAATATAACTTCGTATAATGTATGCTATACGAAGTTATTAGGTCTGAAGAGG
AGTTTACGTCCAGCCAAGCTTAGGATCAATTCTCATGTTTGACAGCTTATCATCGATAAGCTGATCCTCA
CAGGCCGCACCCAGCTTTTCTTCCGTTGCCCCAGTAGCATCTCTGTCTGGTGACCTTGAAGAGGAAGAGG
AGGGGTCCCGAGAATCCCCATCCCTACCGTCCAGCAAAAAGGGGGACGAGGAATTTGAGGCCTGGCTTGA
GGCTCAGGACGCAAATCTTGAGGATGTTCAGCGGGAGTTTTCCGGGCTGCGAGTAATTGGTGATGAGGAC
GAGGATGGTTCGGAGGATGGGGAATTTTCAGACCTGGATCTGTCTGACAGCGACCATGAAGGGGATGAGG
GTGGGGGGGCTGTTGGAGGGGGCAGGAGTCTGCACTCCCTGTATTCACTGAGCGTCGTCTAATAAAGATG
TCTATTGATCTCTTTTAGTGTGAATCATGTCTGACGAGGGGCCAGGTACAGGACCTGGAAATGGCCTAGG
AGAGAAGGGAGACACATCTGGACCAGAAGGCTCCGGCGGCAGTGGACCTCAAAGAAGAGGGGGTGATAAC
CATGGACGAGGACGGGGAAGAGGACGAGGACGAGGAGGCGGAAGACCAGGAGCCCCGGGCGGCTCAGGAT
CAGGGCCAAGACATAGAGATGGTGTCCGGAGACCCCAAAAACGTCCAAGTTGCATTGGCTGCAAAGGGAC
CCACGGTGGAACAGGAGCAGGAGCAGGAGCGGGAGGGGCAGGAG
